>Addgene plasmid #77525 | CDC42BPG gRNA (BRDN0001162420) | addgene full sequence | sequence record 187930 | Addgene Assembled Sequence
CCCGGGTGCAAAGATGGATAAAGTTTTAAACAGAGAGGAATCTTTGCAGCTAATGGACCTTCTAGGTCTT
GAAAGGAGTGGGAATTGGCTCCGGTGCCCGTCAGTGGGCAGAGCGCACATCGCCCACAGTCCCCGAGAAG
TTGGGGGGAGGGGTCGGCAATTGATCCGGTGCCTAGAGAAGGTGGCGCGGGGTAAACTGGGAAAGTGATG
TCGTGTACTGGCTCCGCCTTTTTCCCGAGGGTGGGGGAGAACCGTATATAAGTGCAGTAGTCGCCGTGAA
CGTTCTTTTTCGCAACGGGTTTGCCGCCAGAACACAGGTAAGTGCCGTGTGTGGTTCCCGCGGGCCTGGC
CTCTTTACGGGTTATGGCCCTTGCGTGCCTTGAATTACTTCCACCTGGCTGCAGTACGTGATTCTTGATC
CCGAGCTTCGGGTTGGAAGTGGGTGGGAGAGTTCGAGGCCTTGCGCTTAAGGAGCCCCTTCGCCTCGTGC
TTGAGTTGAGGCCTGGCCTGGGCGCTGGGGCCGCCGCGTGCGAATCTGGTGGCACCTTCGCGCCTGTCTC
GCTGCTTTCGATAAGTCTCTAGCCATTTAAAATTTTTGATGACCTGCTGCGACGCTTTTTTTCTGGCAAG
ATAGTCTTGTAAATGCGGGCCAAGATCTGCACACTGGTATTTCGGTTTTTGGGGCCGCGGGCGGCGACGG
GGCCCGTGCGTCCCAGCGCACATGTTCGGCGAGGCGGGGCCTGCGAGCGCGGCCACCGAGAATCGGACGG
GGGTAGTCTCAAGCTGGCCGGCCTGCTCTGGTGCCTGGCCTCGCGCCGCCGTGTATCGCCCCGCCCTGGG
CGGCAAGGCTGGCCCGGTCGGCACCAGTTGCGTGAGCGGAAAGATGGCCGCTTCCCGGCCCTGCTGCAGG
GAGCTCAAAATGGAGGACGCGGCGCTCGGGAGAGCGGGCGGGTGAGTCACCCACACAAAGGAAAAGGGCC
TTTCCGTCCTCAGCCGTCGCTTCATGTGACTCCACGGAGTACCGGGCGCCGTCCAGGCACCTCGATTAGT
TCTCGAGCTTTTGGAGTACGTCGTCTTTAGGTTGGGGGGAGGGGTTTTATGCGATGGAGTTTCCCCACAC
TGAGTGGGTGGAGACTGAAGTTAGGCCAGCTTGGCACTTGATGTAATTCTCCTTGGAATTTGCCCTTTTT
GAGTTTGGATCTTGGTTCATTCTCAAGCCTCAGACAGTGGTTCAAAGTTTTTTTCTTCCATTTCAGGTGT
CGTGACGTACGGCCACCATGACCGAGTACAAGCCCACGGTGCGCCTCGCCACCCGCGACGACGTCCCCAG
GGCCGTACGCACCCTCGCCGCCGCGTTCGCCGACTACCCCGCCACGCGCCACACCGTCGATCCGGACCGC
CACATCGAGCGGGTCACCGAGCTGCAAGAACTCTTCCTCACGCGCGTCGGGCTCGACATCGGCAAGGTGT
GGGTCGCGGACGACGGCGCCGCCGTGGCGGTCTGGACCACGCCGGAGAGCGTCGAAGCGGGGGCGGTGTT
CGCCGAGATCGGCCCGCGCATGGCCGAGTTGAGCGGTTCCCGGCTGGCCGCGCAGCAACAGATGGAAGGC
CTCCTGGCGCCGCACCGGCCCAAGGAGCCCGCGTGGTTCCTGGCCACCGTCGGAGTCTCGCCCGACCACC
AGGGCAAGGGTCTGGGCAGCGCCGTCGTGCTCCCCGGAGTGGAGGCGGCCGAGCGCGCCGGGGTGCCCGC
CTTCCTGGAGACCTCCGCGCCCCGCAACCTCCCCTTCTACGAGCGGCTCGGCTTCACCGTCACCGCCGAC
GTCGAGGTGCCCGAAGGACCGCGCACCTGGTGCATGACCCGCAAGCCCGGTGCCTGAACGCGTTAAGTCG
ACAATCAACCTCTGGATTACAAAATTTGTGAAAGATTGACTGGTATTCTTAACTATGTTGCTCCTTTTAC
GCTATGTGGATACGCTGCTTTAATGCCTTTGTATCATGCTATTGCTTCCCGTATGGCTTTCATTTTCTCC
TCCTTGTATAAATCCTGGTTGCTGTCTCTTTATGAGGAGTTGTGGCCCGTTGTCAGGCAACGTGGCGTGG
TGTGCACTGTGTTTGCTGACGCAACCCCCACTGGTTGGGGCATTGCCACCACCTGTCAGCTCCTTTCCGG
GACTTTCGCTTTCCCCCTCCCTATTGCCACGGCGGAACTCATCGCCGCCTGCCTTGCCCGCTGCTGGACA
GGGGCTCGGCTGTTGGGCACTGACAATTCCGTGGTGTTGTCGGGGAAATCATCGTCCTTTCCTTGGCTGC
TCGCCTGTGTTGCCACCTGGATTCTGCGCGGGACGTCCTTCTGCTACGTCCCTTCGGCCCTCAATCCAGC
GGACCTTCCTTCCCGCGGCCTGCTGCCGGCTCTGCGGCCTCTTCCGCGTCTTCGCCTTCGCCCTCAGACG
AGTCGGATCTCCCTTTGGGCCGCCTCCCCGCGTCGACTTTAAGACCAATGACTTACAAGGCAGCTGTAGA
TCTTAGCCACTTTTTAAAAGAAAAGGGGGGACTGGAAGGGCTAATTCACTCCCAACGAAGACAAGATCTG
CTTTTTGCTTGTACTGGGTCTCTCTGGTTAGACCAGATCTGAGCCTGGGAGCTCTCTGGCTAACTAGGGA
ACCCACTGCTTAAGCCTCAATAAAGCTTGCCTTGAGTGCTTCAAGTAGTGTGTGCCCGTCTGTTGTGTGA
CTCTGGTAACTAGAGATCCCTCAGACCCTTTTAGTCAGTGTGGAAAATCTCTAGCAGTACGTATAGTAGT
TCATGTCATCTTATTATTCAGTATTTATAACTTGCAAAGAAATGAATATCAGAGAGTGAGAGGAACTTGT
TTATTGCAGCTTATAATGGTTACAAATAAAGCAATAGCATCACAAATTTCACAAATAAAGCATTTTTTTC
ACTGCATTCTAGTTGTGGTTTGTCCAAACTCATCAATGTATCTTATCATGTCTGGCTCTAGCTATCCCGC
CCCTAACTCCGCCCATCCCGCCCCTAACTCCGCCCAGTTCCGCCCATTCTCCGCCCCATGGCTGACTAAT
TTTTTTTATTTATGCAGAGGCCGAGGCCGCCTCGGCCTCTGAGCTATTCCAGAAGTAGTGAGGAGGCTTT
TTTGGAGGCCTAGGGACGTACCCAATTCGCCCTATAGTGAGTCGTATTACGCGCGCTCACTGGCCGTCGT
TTTACAACGTCGTGACTGGGAAAACCCTGGCGTTACCCAACTTAATCGCCTTGCAGCACATCCCCCTTTC
GCCAGCTGGCGTAATAGCGAAGAGGCCCGCACCGATCGCCCTTCCCAACAGTTGCGCAGCCTGAATGGCG
AATGGG
[124 nt withheld, positions 3367-3490]
C
[91 nt withheld, positions 3492-3582]
A
[49 nt withheld, positions 3584-3632]
CCTTTGACGTTGGAGTCCACGTTCTTT
[37 nt withheld, positions 3660-3696]
ACCCTATCTCGGTCTATTCTTTTGATTTATAAGGGATTTTGCCGATTTCGGCCTATTGGTTAAAAAATGA
GCTGATTTAACAAAAATTTAACGCGAATTTTAACAAAATATTAACGCTTACAATTTAGGTGGCACTTTTC
GGGGAAATGTGCGCGGAACCCCTATTTGTTTATTTTTCTAAATACATTCAAATATGTATCCGCTCATGAG
ACAATAACCCTGATAAATGCTTCAATAATATTGAAAAAGGAAGAGTATGAGTATTCAACATTTCCGTGTC
GCCCTTATTCCCTTTTTTGCGGCATTTTGCCTTCCTGTTTTTGCTCACCCAGAAACGCTGGTGAAAGTAA
AAGATGCTGAAGATCAGTTGGGTGCACGAGTGGGTTACATCGAACTGGATCTCAACAGCGGTAAGATCCT
TGAGAGTTTTCGCCCCGAAGAACGTTTTCCAATGATGAGCACTTTTAAAGTTCTGCTATGTGGCGCGGTA
TTATCCCGTATTGACGCCGGGCAAGAGCAACTCGGTCGCCGCATACACTATTCTCAGAATGACTTGGTTG
AGTACTCACCAGTCACAGAAAAGCATCTTACGGATGGCATGACAGTAAGAGAATTATGCAGTGCTGCCAT
AACCATGAGTGATAACACTGCGGCCAACTTACTTCTGACAACGATCGGAGGACCGAAGGAGCTAACCGCT
TTTTTGCACAACATGGGGGATCATGTAACTCGCCTTGATCGTTGGGAACCGGAGCTGAATGAAGCCATAC
CAAACGACGAGCGTGACACCACGATGCCTGTAGCAATGGCAACAACGTTGCGCAAACTATTAACTGGCGA
ACTACTTACTCTAGCTTCCCGGCAACAATTAATAGACTGGATGGAGGCGGATAAAGTTGCAGGACCACTT
CTGCGCTCGGCCCTTCCGGCTGGCTGGTTTATTGCTGATAAATCTGGAGCCGGTGAGCGTGGGTCTCGCG
GTATCATTGCAGCACTGGGGCCAGATGGTAAGCCCTCCCGTATCGTAGTTATCTACACGACGGGGAGTCA
GGCAACTATGGATGAACGAAATAGACAGATCGCTGAGATAGGTGCCTCACTGATTAAGCATTGGTAACTG
TCAGACCAAGTTTACTCATATATACTTTAGATTGATTTAAAACTTCATTTTTAATTTAAAAGGATCTAGG
TGAAGATCCTTTTTGATAATCTCATGACCAAAATCCCTTAACGTGAGTTTTCGTTCCACTGAGCGTCAGA
CCCCGTAGAAAAGATCAAAGGATCTTCTTGAGATCCTTTTTTTCTGCGCGTAATCTGCTGCTTGCAAACA
AAAAAACCACCGCTACCAGCGGTGGTTTGTTTGCCGGATCAAGAGCTACCAACTCTTTTTCCGAAGGTAA
CTGGCTTCAGCAGAGCGCAGATACCAAATACTGTTCTTCTAGTGTAGCCGTAGTTAGGCCACCACTTCAA
GAACTCTGTAGCACCGCCTACATACCTCGCTCTGCTAATCCTGTTACCAGTGGCTGCTGCCAGTGGCGAT
AAGTCGTGTCTTACCGGGTTGGACTCAAGACGATAGTTACCGGATAAGGCGCAGCGGTCGGGCTGAACGG
GGGGTTCGTGCACACAGCCCAGCTTGGAGCGAACGACCTACACCGAACTGAGATACCTACAGCGTGAGCT
ATGAGAAAGCGCCACGCTTCCCGAAGGGAGAAAGGCGGACAGGTATCCGGTAAGCGGCAGGGTCGGAACA
GGAGAGCGCACGAGGGAGCTTCCAGGGGGAAACGCCTGGTATCTTTATAGTCCTGTCGGGTTTCGCCACC
TCTGACTTGAGCGTCGATTTTTGTGATGCTCGTCAGGGGGGCGGAGCCTATGGAAAAACGCCAGCAACGC
GGCCTTTTTACGGTTCCTGGCCTTTTGCTGGCCTTTTGCTCACATGTTCTTTCCTGCGTTATCCCCTGAT
TCTGTGGATAACCGTATTACCGCCTTTGAGTGAGCTGATACCGCTCGCCGCAGCCGAACGACCGAGCGCA
GCGAGTCAGTGAGCGAGGAAGCGGAAGAGCGCCCAATACGCAAACCGCCTCTCCCCGCGCGTTGGCCGAT
TCATTAATGCAGCTGGCACGACAGGTTTCCCGACTGGAAAGCGGGCAGTGAGCGCAACGCAATTAATGTG
AGTTAGCTCACTCATTAGGCACCCCAGGCTTTACACTTTATGCTTCCGGCTCGTATGTTGTGTGGAATTG
TGAGCGGATAACAATTTCACACAGGAAACAGCTATGACCATGATTACGCCAAGCGCGCAATTAACCCTCA
CTAAAGGGAACAAAAGCTGGAGCTGCAAGCTTAATGTAGTCTTATGCAATACTCTTGTAGTCTTGCAACA
TGGTAACGATGAGTTAGCAACATGCCTTACAAGGAGAGAAAAAGCACCGTGCATGCCGATTGGTGGAAGT
AAGGTGGTACGATCGTGCCTTATTAGGAAGGCAACAGACGGGTCTGACATGGATTGGACGAACCACTGAA
TTGCCGCATTGCAGAGATATTGTATTTAAGTGCCTAGCTCGATACATAAACGGGTCTCTCTGGTTAGACC
AGATCTGAGCCTGGGAGCTCTCTGGCTAACTAGGGAACCCACTGCTTAAGCCTCAATAAAGCTTGCCTTG
AGTGCTTCAAGTAGTGTGTGCCCGTCTGTTGTGTGACTCTGGTAACTAGAGATCCCTCAGACCCTTTTAG
TCAGTGTGGAAAATCTCTAGCAGTGGCGCCCGAACAGGGACTTGAAAGCGAAAGGGAAACCAGAGGAGCT
CTCTCGACGCAGGACTCGGCTTGCTGAAGCGCGCACGGCAAGAGGCGAGGGGCGGCGACTGGTGAGTACG
CCAAAAATTTTGACTAGCGGAGGCTAGAAGGAGAGAGATGGGTGCGAGAGCGTCAGTATTAAGCGGGGGA
GAATTAGATCGCGATGGGAAAAAATTCGGTTAAGGCCAGGGGGAAAGAAAAAATATAAATTAAAACATAT
AGTATGGGCAAGCAGGGAGCTAGAACGATTCGCAGTTAATCCTGGCCTGTTAGAAACATCAGAAGGCTGT
AGACAAATACTGGGACAGCTACAACCATCCCTTCAGACAGGATCAGAAGAACTTAGATCATTATATAATA
CAGTAGCAACCCTCTATTGTGTGCATCAAAGGATAGAGATAAAAGACACCAAGGAAGCTTTAGACAAGAT
AGAGGAAGAGCAAAACAAAAGTAAGACCACCGCACAGCAAGCGGCCGCTGATCTTCAGACCTGGAGGAGG
AGATATGAGGGACAATTGGAGAAGTGAATTATATAAATATAAAGTAGTAAAAATTGAACCATTAGGAGTA
GCACCCACCAAGGCAAAGAGAAGAGTGGTGCAGAGAGAAAAAAGAGCAGTGGGAATAGGAGCTTTGTTCC
TTGGGTTCTTGGGAGCAGCAGGAAGCACTATGGGCGCAGCGTCAATGACGCTGACGGTACAGGCCAGACA
ATTATTGTCTGGTATAGTGCAGCAGCAGAACAATTTGCTGAGGGCTATTGAGGCGCAACAGCATCTGTTG
CAACTCACAGTCTGGGGCATCAAGCAGCTCCAGGCAAGAATCCTGGCTGTGGAAAGATACCTAAAGGATC
AACAGCTCCTGGGGATTTGGGGTTGCTCTGGAAAACTCATTTGCACCACTGCTGTGCCTTGGAATGCTAG
TTGGAGTAATAAATCTCTGGAACAGATTTGGAATCACACGACCTGGATGGAGTGGGACAGAGAAATTAAC
AATTACACAAGCTTAATACACTCCTTAATTGAAGAATCGCAAAACCAGCAAGAAAAGAATGAACAAGAAT
TATTGGAATTAGATAAATGGGCAAGTTTGTGGAATTGGTTTAACATAACAAATTGGCTGTGGTATATAAA
ATTATTCATAATGATAGTAGGAGGCTTGGTAGGTTTAAGAATAGTTTTTGCTGTACTTTCTATAGTGAAT
AGAGTTAGGCAGGGATATTCACCATTATCGTTTCAGACCCACCTCCCAACCCCGAGGGGACCCAGAGAGG
GCCTATTTCCCATGATTCCTTCATATTTGCATATACGATACAAGGCTGTTAGAGAGATAATTAGAATTAA
TTTGACTGTAAACACAAAGATATTAGTACAAAATACGTGACGTAGAAAGTAATAATTTCTTGGGTAGTTT
GCAGTTTTAAAATTATGTTTTAAAATGGACTATCATATGCTTACCGTAACTTGAAAGTATTTCGATTTCT
TGGCTTTATATATCTTGTGGAAAGGACGAAACACCGACAGTGGGAGCAACGCCTTGGTTTTAGAGCTAGA
AATAGCAAGTTAAAATAAGGCTAGTCCGTTATCAACTTGAAAAAGTGGCACCGAGTCGGTGCTTTTTTAA
GCTTGGCGTAACTAGATCTTGAGACAAATGGCAGTATTCATCCACAATTTTAAAAGAAAAGGGGGGATTG
GGGGGTACAGTGCAGGGGAAAGAATAGTAGACATAATAGCAACAGACATACAAACTAAAGAATTACAAAA
ACAAATTACAAAAATTCAAAATTTTCGGGTTTATTACAGGGACAGCAGAGATCCACTTTGGCGCCGGCTC
GAGGGGG
Features (pLannotate 1.2.2; 29 found; start..end, strand, type, name):
     14..80      +  CDS            small t antigen (fragment): SV40 (simian virus 40) small t antigen
    106..317     +  promoter       EF-1α core promoter: core promoter for human elongation factor EF-1α
    318..1256    +  intron         EF-1α intron A: intron upstream of the start codon of human EF-1α
   1278..1877    +  CDS            PuroR (fragment): puromycin N-acetyltransferase; pac from Streptomyces; confers resistance to puromycin
   1893..2481    +  misc_feature   WPRE: woodchuck hepatitis virus posttranscriptional regulatory element
   2532..2551    +  misc_feature   cPPT/CTS (fragment): central polypurine tract and central termination sequence of HIV-1
   2553..2786    +  LTR            3' LTR (ΔU3): self-inactivating 3' long terminal repeat (LTR) from HIV-1
   2864..2985    +  polyA_signal   SV40 poly(A) signal: SV40 polyadenylation signal
   3025..3160    +  rep_origin     SV40 ori: SV40 origin of replication
   3181..3199    -  promoter       T7 promoter: promoter for bacteriophage T7 RNA polymerase
   3207..3362    +  CDS            lacZα (fragment): LacZα fragment of β-galactosidase; lacZ fragment
   3367..3795    +  rep_origin     f1 ori (sequence partly withheld): f1 bacteriophage origin of replication; arrow indicates direction of (+) strand synthesis
   3848..3952    +  promoter       AmpR promoter: bla
   3953..4813    +  CDS            AmpR: β-lactamase; bla; confers resistance to ampicillin, carbenicillin, and related antibiotics
   4984..5572    +  rep_origin     ori: high-copy-number ColE1/pMB1/pBR322/pUC origin of replication
   5755..5847    +  CDS            lacI (fragment): lac repressor; lacI; The lac repressor binds to the lac operator to inhibit transcription in E. coli. This inhibition can be relieved by adding lactose or isopropyl-β-D-thiogalactopyranoside (IPTG).
   5860..5881    +  protein_bind   CAP binding site: CAP binding activates transcription in the presence of cAMP. E. coli catabolite activator protein
   5896..5926    +  promoter       lac promoter: promoter for the E. coli lac operon
   5934..5950    +  protein_bind   lac operator: The lac repressor binds to the lac operator to inhibit transcription in E. coli. This inhibition can be relieved by adding lactose or isopropyl-β-D-thiogalactopyranoside (IPTG). lac repressor encoded by lacI
   5995..6013    +  promoter       T3 promoter: promoter for bacteriophage T3 RNA polymerase
   6041..6267    +  promoter       RSV promoter: Rous sarcoma virus enhancer/promoter
   6268..6448    +  LTR            5' LTR (truncated): truncated 5' long terminal repeat (LTR) from HIV-1
   6495..6620    +  misc_feature   HIV-1 Ψ: packaging signal of human immunodeficiency virus type 1
   6604..6967    +  CDS            HIV-1 gag (fragment): gag protein from human immunodeficiency virus 1; gag
   7113..7346    +  misc_feature   RRE: The Rev response element (RRE) of HIV-1 allows for Rev-dependent mRNA export from the nucleus to the cytoplasm.
   7723..7749    +  CDS            Rev (fragment): human immunodeficiency virus 1 (HIV-1) Rev protein; rev; enhances nuclear export of unspliced and incompletely spliced viral mRNAs
   7753..7993    +  promoter       U6 promoter: RNA polymerase III promoter for human U6 snRNA
   8023..8098    +  misc_RNA       gRNA scaffold: guide RNA scaffold for the Streptococcus pyogenes CRISPR/Cas9 system
   8154..8271    +  misc_feature   cPPT/CTS: central polypurine tract and central termination sequence of HIV-1
