[The description below was written by a language model from this plasmid's Addgene catalogue record and pLannotate feature annotations shown in this document.]
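Description:
CDC42BPG gRNA (BRDN0001162420) is a third-generation lentiviral CRISPR guide plasmid built on the lentiGuide-Puro backbone. It expresses a single guide RNA against human CDC42BPG, a kinase gene also known as MRCKgamma or DMPK2, and the guide was designed against the NM_017525.2 reference transcript. The 8.3 kb plasmid is maintained in E. coli through a high-copy ColE1/pUC-type origin with ampicillin resistance (AmpR). It also carries an f1 origin and remnants of a lac/T3/T7 cloning backbone.

The viral genome is transcribed from an RSV promoter fused to a truncated HIV-1 5' LTR, which makes packaging Tat-independent. This is followed by the Ψ packaging signal with a partial gag sequence, the Rev response element, and a cPPT/CTS that aids nuclear import. It ends in a self-inactivating ΔU3 3' LTR, with an SV40 poly(A) signal and SV40 origin beyond it. Two expression units sit between the LTRs. A human U6 RNA polymerase III promoter drives the CDC42BPG-targeting spacer fused to the Streptococcus pyogenes Cas9 guide scaffold. Downstream, an EF-1α core promoter with its intron A drives puromycin N-acetyltransferase for selection of transduced mammalian cells, and a WPRE boosts transcript expression.

The plasmid does not encode Cas9, so it is meant to be used with a separate Cas9 lentivector or in cells that already express Cas9. In that setting it directs cleavage and knockout of CDC42BPG. It belongs to a human kinome gRNA collection whose guides were chosen with optimised design rules for high on-target activity and reduced off-target effects.
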