Addgene plasmid #77525: CDC42BPG gRNA (BRDN0001162420)
Purpose: 3rd generation lentiviral gRNA plasmid targeting human CDC42BPG
Depositing lab: John Doench & David Root. Depositing organization: Broad Institute. Publication: Optimized sgRNA design to maximize activity and minimize off-target effects of CRISPR-Cas9. Doench JG, Fusi N, Sullender M, Hegde M, Vaimberg EW, Donovan KF, Smith I, Tothova Z, Wilen C, Orchard R, Virgin HW, Listgarten J, Root DE. Nat Biotechnol. 2016 Jan 18. doi: 10.1038/nbt.3437. PubMed 26780180.
Backbone
  Vector backbone: lentiGuide-Puro
  Backbone manufacturer: Zhang Lab (Addgene plasmid # 52963)
  Vector type: Mammalian Expression, Lentiviral, CRISPR
  Selectable markers: Puromycin
Growth in bacteria
  Bacterial resistance: Ampicillin, 100 μg/mL
  Growth temperature: 37°C
  Growth strain: DH5alpha
  Copy number: High Copy
Gene/Insert
  Gene/Insert name: CDC42BPG (alt names: CDC42BPG; NM_017525.2)
  gRNA/shRNA sequence: ACAGTGGGAGCAACGCCTTG
  Species: H. sapiens (human)
  Entrez Gene: CDC42BPG (a.k.a. DMPK2, HSMDPKIN, KAPPA-200, MRCKgamma)
  Promoter: hU6
  Cloning method: Unknown
  Sequencing primers: 5′ U6-F; 3′ pS2-R
Terms and licenses: Academic/Nonprofit Terms; Industry Terms: Not Available to Industry
Depositor comments: The gRNA was designed to target the following Genbank reference sequence(s): NM_017525.2. Note that this plasmid does NOT contain Cas9. It should be used in conjunction with lentiCas9-Blast (Addgene #52962) or otherwise with cell lines already expressing Cas9. Browse the full kinome gRNA library at http://www.addgene.org/pooled-library/broadgpp-human-kinome/ or visit http://www.broadinstitute.org/rnai/public/ for detailed protocols and information.
How to cite: CDC42BPG gRNA (BRDN0001162420) was a gift from John Doench & David Root (Addgene plasmid # 77525 ; http://n2t.net/addgene:77525 ; RRID:Addgene_77525)
