>Addgene plasmid #77525 | CDC42BPG gRNA (BRDN0001162420) | depositor partial sequence | sequence record 144985 | Target Sequence
ACAGTGGGAGCAACGCCTTG
