>Addgene plasmid #77525 | CDC42BPG gRNA (BRDN0001162420) | addgene partial sequence | sequence record 187929 | hU6-F
AGAAAGTAATAATTTCTTGGGTAGTTTGCAGTTTTAAAATTATGTTTTAAAATGGACTATCATATGCTTA
CCGTAACTTGAAAGTATTTCGATTTCTTGGCTTTATATATCTTGTGGAAAGGACGAAACACCGACAGTGG
GAGCAACGCCTTGGTTTTAGAGCTAGAAATAGCAAGTTAAAATAAGGCTAGTCCGTTATCAACTTGAAAA
AGTGGCACCGAGTCGGTGCTTTTTTAAGCTTGGCGTAACTAGATCTTGAGACAAATGGCAGTATTCATCC
ACAATTTTAAAAGAAAAGGGGGGATTGGGGGGTACAGTGCAGGGGAAAGAATAGTAGACATAATAGCAAC
AGACATACAAACTAAAGAATTACAAAAACAAATTACAAAAATTCAAAATTTTCGGGTTTATTACAGGGAC
AGCAGAGATCCACTTTGGCGCCGGCTCGAGGGGGCCCGGGTGCAAAGATGGATAAAGTTTTAAACAGAGA
GGAATCTTTGCAGCTAATGGACCTTCTAGGTCTTGAAAGGAGTGGGAATTGGCTCCGGTGCCCGTCAGTG
GGCAGAGCGC
